Addgene plasmid #145154: pcDNA3-sACE2(WT)-Fc(IgA1)
Purpose: Mammalian expression plasmid for soluble ACE2-Fc fusion (IgA1)
Depositing lab: Erik Procko. Depositing organization: University of Illinois at Urbana-Champaign. Publication: Engineering human ACE2 to optimize binding to the spike protein of SARS coronavirus 2. Chan KK, Dorosky D, Sharma P, Abbasi SA, Dye JM, Kranz DM, Herbert AS, Procko E. Science. 2020 Sep 4;369(6508):1261-1265. doi: 10.1126/science.abc0870. Epub 2020 Aug 4. PubMed 32753553.
Backbone
  Vector backbone: pcDNA3.1(+)
  Backbone manufacturer: Invitrogen
  Backbone size w/o insert (bp): 5332
  Total vector size (bp): 7912
  Vector type: Mammalian Expression
  Selectable markers: Neomycin (select with G418)
Growth in bacteria
  Bacterial resistance: Ampicillin, 100 μg/mL
  Growth temperature: 37°C
  Growth strain: DH5alpha
  Copy number: High Copy
Gene/Insert
  Gene/Insert name: Angiotensin-converting enzyme 2 (alt names: ACE2; peptidyl-dipeptidase A)
  Species: H. sapiens (human)
  Insert size (bp): 2580
  Mutation: Extracellular, soluble protease domain (a.a. M1-D615)
  GenBank ID: NM_021804.1
  Entrez Gene: ACE2 (a.k.a. ACEH)
  Promoter: CMV
  Tag / fusion protein: Fc region of human IgA1 (C terminal on insert)
  Cloning method: Restriction Enzyme; 5′ cloning site NheI (not destroyed); 3′ cloning site XhoI (not destroyed)
  Sequencing primers: 5′ CMV-fwd; 3′ BGH-rev
Terms and licenses: Academic/Nonprofit Terms; Industry Terms: Not Available to Industry
Depositor comments: Please visit https://www.biorxiv.org/content/10.1101/2020.03.16.994236v1 for BioRxiv preprint.
How to cite: pcDNA3-sACE2(WT)-Fc(IgA1) was a gift from Erik Procko (Addgene plasmid # 145154 ; http://n2t.net/addgene:145154 ; RRID:Addgene_145154)
