[The description below was written by a language model from this plasmid's Addgene catalogue record and pLannotate feature annotations shown in this document.]
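Description:
pcDNA3-sACE2(WT)-Fc(IgA1) is a mammalian expression plasmid of about 7.9 kb built on the Invitrogen pcDNA3.1(+) backbone. It is used to produce a secreted, soluble form of human angiotensin-converting enzyme 2 fused to an antibody Fc region. In E. coli it is maintained at high copy from a ColE1/pUC-type origin and selected with ampicillin through the β-lactamase gene. An f1 origin is also present. For mammalian cells, an SV40 early promoter drives a neomycin phosphotransferase gene followed by an SV40 polyadenylation signal, which allows G418 selection of stable transfectants. The short HIV-1 LTR, ble, lacI and bom fragments in the automated annotation appear to be small backbone remnants or incidental sequence matches rather than functional parts.

The expression cassette uses the CMV immediate-early enhancer and promoter and ends in the bovine growth hormone polyadenylation signal. A T7 promoter sits just upstream of the insert. The roughly 2.6 kb insert was cloned between NheI and XhoI sites. It encodes the wild-type ACE2 extracellular protease domain, residues M1 to D615, so the transmembrane and cytoplasmic regions are absent. This domain is joined at its C terminus to the Fc region of human IgA1, annotated as an IGHA1 constant-region fragment immediately downstream of the ACE2 coding sequence. Because the sequence starts at the native first methionine, the protein is expected to keep ACE2's own N-terminal signal sequence for secretion. Fc fusion is generally used to give a dimeric, more avid soluble receptor.

The associated work concerns engineering ACE2 for improved binding to the SARS-CoV-2 spike protein. In that context, this wild-type IgA1-Fc construct likely serves as a reference soluble decoy receptor for comparison with engineered variants, although the record itself states only that it expresses the fusion.
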