Features (pLannotate 1.2.2; 21 found; start..end, strand, type, name):
     69..448     +  enhancer       CMV enhancer: human cytomegalovirus immediate early enhancer
    449..652     +  promoter       CMV promoter: human cytomegalovirus (CMV) immediate early promoter
    648..681     +  LTR            5' LTR (truncated) (fragment): truncated 5' long terminal repeat (LTR) from HIV-1
    697..715     +  promoter       T7 promoter: promoter for bacteriophage T7 RNA polymerase
    741..2591    +  CDS            ACE2 (fragment): ACE2_HUMAN - Experimental evidence at protein level: Swiss-Prot protein existence level 1. [Isoform 2]: (Microbial infection) Non-functional as a receptor for human coronavirus SARS-CoV-2. From Homo sapiens (Human).
   2604..3296    +  CDS            IGHA1 (fragment): IGHA1_HUMAN - Experimental evidence at protein level: Swiss-Prot protein existence level 1. Constant region of immunoglobulin heavy chains. Immunoglobulins, also known as antibodies, are membrane-bound or secreted glycoproteins produced by B lymphocytes. In the recognition phase of humoral immunity, the membrane-bound immunoglobulins serve as receptors which, upon binding of a specific antigen, trigger the clonal expansion and differentiation of B lymphocytes into immunoglobulins- secreting plasma cells. Secreted immunoglobulins mediate the effector phase of humoral immunity, which results in
   3346..3570    +  polyA_signal   bGH poly(A) signal: bovine growth hormone polyadenylation signal
   3574..3595    +  promoter       SV40 promoter (fragment): SV40 enhancer and early promoter
   3616..4044    +  rep_origin     f1 ori (sequence partly withheld): f1 bacteriophage origin of replication; arrow indicates direction of (+) strand synthesis
   4058..4387    +  promoter       SV40 promoter: SV40 enhancer and early promoter
   4454..5245    +  CDS            neo: KKA2_KLEPN - Also known as kan, nptII. Experimental evidence at protein level: Swiss-Prot protein existence level 1. Resistance to kanamycin, neomycin, paromomycin, ribostamycin, butirosin and gentamicin B. From Klebsiella pneumoniae.
   5269..5427    +  CDS            ble (fragment): BLE_KLEPN - Experimental evidence at protein level: Swiss-Prot protein existence level 1. Binding protein with a strong affinity to the bleomycin family of antibiotics. Binds to CL990; an antimitotic-antibiotic compound. From Klebsiella pneumoniae.
   5422..5543    +  polyA_signal   SV40 poly(A) signal: SV40 polyadenylation signal
   5616..5632    -  protein_bind   lac operator: The lac repressor binds to the lac operator to inhibit transcription in E. coli. This inhibition can be relieved by adding lactose or isopropyl-β-D-thiogalactopyranoside (IPTG). lac repressor encoded by lacI
   5640..5670    -  promoter       lac promoter: promoter for the E. coli lac operon
   5685..5706    -  protein_bind   CAP binding site: CAP binding activates transcription in the presence of cAMP. E. coli catabolite activator protein
   5719..5811    -  CDS            lacI (fragment): lac repressor; lacI; The lac repressor binds to the lac operator to inhibit transcription in E. coli. This inhibition can be relieved by adding lactose or isopropyl-β-D-thiogalactopyranoside (IPTG).
   5994..6582    -  rep_origin     ori: high-copy-number ColE1/pMB1/pBR322/pUC origin of replication
   6753..7613    -  CDS            AmpR: β-lactamase; bla; confers resistance to ampicillin, carbenicillin, and related antibiotics
   7614..7718    -  promoter       AmpR promoter: bla
   7777..7829    -  misc_feature   bom (fragment): basis of mobility region from pBR322
>Addgene plasmid #145154 | pcDNA3-sACE2(WT)-Fc(IgA1) | addgene full sequence | sequence record 292592 | Addgene NGS Result
CATGAAGAATCTGCTTAGGGTTAGGCGTTTTGCGCTGCTTCGCGATGTACGGGCCAGATATACGCGTTGA
CATTGATTATTGACTAGTTATTAATAGTAATCAATTACGGGGTCATTAGTTCATAGCCCATATATGGAGT
TCCGCGTTACATAACTTACGGTAAATGGCCCGCCTGGCTGACCGCCCAACGACCCCCGCCCATTGACGTC
AATAATGACGTATGTTCCCATAGTAACGCCAATAGGGACTTTCCATTGACGTCAATGGGTGGAGTATTTA
CGGTAAACTGCCCACTTGGCAGTACATCAAGTGTATCATATGCCAAGTACGCCCCCTATTGACGTCAATG
ACGGTAAATGGCCCGCCTGGCATTATGCCCAGTACATGACCTTATGGGACTTTCCTACTTGGCAGTACAT
CTACGTATTAGTCATCGCTATTACCATGGTGATGCGGTTTTGGCAGTACATCAATGGGCGTGGATAGCGG
TTTGACTCACGGGGATTTCCAAGTCTCCACCCCATTGACGTCAATGGGAGTTTGTTTTGGCACCAAAATC
AACGGGACTTTCCAAAATGTCGTAACAACTCCGCCCCATTGACGCAAATGGGCGGTAGGCGTGTACGGTG
GGAGGTCTATATAAGCAGAGCTCTCTGGCTAACTAGAGAACCCACTGCTTACTGGCTTATCGAAATTAAT
ACGACTCACTATAGGGAGACCCAAGCTGGCTAGCGCCACCATGTCAAGCTCTTCCTGGCTCCTTCTCAGC
CTTGTTGCTGTAACTGCTGCTCAGTCCACCATTGAGGAACAGGCCAAGACATTTTTGGACAAGTTTAACC
ACGAAGCCGAAGACCTGTTCTATCAAAGTTCACTTGCTTCTTGGAATTATAACACCAATATTACTGAAGA
GAATGTCCAAAACATGAATAATGCTGGGGACAAATGGTCTGCCTTTTTAAAGGAACAGTCCACACTTGCC
CAAATGTATCCACTACAAGAAATTCAGAATCTCACAGTCAAGCTTCAGCTGCAGGCTCTTCAGCAAAATG
GGTCTTCAGTGCTCTCAGAAGACAAGAGCAAACGGTTGAACACAATTCTAAATACAATGAGCACCATCTA
CAGTACTGGAAAAGTTTGTAACCCAGATAATCCACAAGAATGCTTATTACTTGAACCAGGTTTGAATGAA
ATAATGGCAAACAGTTTAGACTACAATGAGAGGCTCTGGGCTTGGGAAAGCTGGAGATCTGAGGTCGGCA
AGCAGCTGAGGCCATTATATGAAGAGTATGTGGTCTTGAAAAATGAGATGGCAAGAGCAAATCATTATGA
GGACTATGGGGATTATTGGAGAGGAGACTATGAAGTAAATGGGGTAGATGGCTATGACTACAGCCGCGGC
CAGTTGATTGAAGATGTGGAACATACCTTTGAAGAGATTAAACCATTATATGAACATCTTCATGCCTATG
TGAGGGCAAAGTTGATGAATGCCTATCCTTCCTATATCAGTCCAATTGGATGCCTCCCTGCTCATTTGCT
TGGTGATATGTGGGGTAGATTTTGGACAAATCTGTACTCTTTGACAGTTCCCTTTGGACAGAAACCAAAC
ATAGATGTTACTGATGCAATGGTGGACCAGGCCTGGGATGCACAGAGAATATTCAAGGAGGCCGAGAAGT
TCTTTGTATCTGTTGGTCTTCCTAATATGACTCAAGGATTCTGGGAAAATTCCATGCTAACGGACCCAGG
AAATGTTCAGAAAGCAGTCTGCCATCCCACAGCTTGGGACCTGGGGAAGGGCGACTTCAGGATTCTTATG
TGCACAAAGGTGACAATGGACGACTTCCTGACAGCTCATCATGAGATGGGGCATATCCAGTATGATATGG
CATATGCTGCACAACCTTTTCTGCTAAGAAATGGAGCTAATGAAGGATTCCATGAAGCTGTTGGGGAAAT
CATGTCACTTTCTGCAGCCACACCTAAGCATTTAAAATCCATTGGTCTTCTGTCACCCGATTTTCAAGAA
GACAATGAAACAGAAATAAACTTCCTGCTCAAACAAGCACTCACGATTGTTGGGACTCTGCCATTTACTT
ACATGTTAGAGAAGTGGAGGTGGATGGTCTTTAAAGGGGAAATTCCCAAAGACCAGTGGATGAAAAAGTG
GTGGGAGATGAAGCGAGAGATAGTTGGGGTGGTGGAACCTGTGCCCCATGATGAAACATACTGTGACCCC
GCATCTCTGTTCCATGTTTCTAATGATTACTCATTCATTCGATATTACACAAGGACCCTTTACCAATTCC
AGTTTCAAGAAGCACTTTGTCAAGCAGCTAAACATGAAGGCCCTCTGCACAAATGTGACATCTCAAACTC
TACAGAAGCTGGACAGAAACTGTTCAATATGCTGAGGCTTGGAAAATCAGAACCCTGGACCCTAGCATTG
GAAAATGTTGTAGGAGCAAAGAACATGAATGTAAGGCCACTGCTCAACTACTTTGAGCCCTTATTTACCT
GGCTGAAAGACCAGAACAAGAATTCTTTTGTGGGATGGAGTACCGACTGGAGTCCATATGCAGACGGATC
CGGTGGAGGATCTTGCCATCCAAGACTTAGTCTCCATCGCCCAGCTCTTGAAGATTTGTTGCTGGGAAGC
GAGGCCAATCTCACCTGCACACTGACTGGCCTTAGAGACGCATCCGGCGTCACGTTCACATGGACGCCTA
GTTCAGGAAAAAGCGCCGTACAGGGGCCACCTGAAAGGGACCTGTGTGGGTGCTATTCAGTTAGTTCTGT
CCTGCCTGGATGCGCGGAACCGTGGAATCATGGGAAAACTTTTACCTGCACGGCGGCTTATCCAGAAAGC
AAAACCCCTCTCACGGCGACCCTTAGCAAGAGCGGAAATACTTTTCGGCCAGAAGTTCACTTGTTGCCTC
CGCCGAGCGAGGAATTGGCACTTAATGAGCTCGTTACCCTCACTTGCCTTGCACGAGGGTTCTCTCCTAA
GGATGTGCTCGTTCGATGGTTGCAGGGCTCACAGGAACTTCCTAGGGAGAAATACTTGACCTGGGCCTCT
AGACAGGAACCGTCTCAAGGCACCACAACATTTGCGGTTACAAGTATCTTGCGCGTAGCAGCTGAGGACT
GGAAGAAGGGTGACACCTTTTCCTGTATGGTTGGACATGAGGCCCTGCCACTTGCATTTACCCAGAAAAC
TATAGATAGGCTTGCTGGGAAGCCCACGCACGTCAACGTCAGTGTGGTAATGGCCGAAGTGGATGGTACA
TGTTACTGATAACTCGAGTCTAGAGGGCCCGTTTAAACCCGCTGATCAGCCTCGACTGTGCCTTCTAGTT
GCCAGCCATCTGTTGTTTGCCCCTCCCCCGTGCCTTCCTTGACCCTGGAAGGTGCCACTCCCACTGTCCT
TTCCTAATAAAATGAGGAAATTGCATCGCATTGTCTGAGTAGGTGTCATTCTATTCTGGGGGGTGGGGTG
GGGCAGGACAGCAAGGGGGAGGATTGGGAAGACAATAGCAGGCATGCTGGGGATGCGGTGGGCTCTATGG
CTTCTGAGGCGGAAAGAACCAGCTGGGGCTCTAGGGGGTATCCCC
[124 nt withheld, positions 3616-3739]
C
[91 nt withheld, positions 3741-3831]
A
[49 nt withheld, positions 3833-3881]
CCTTTGACGTTGGAGTCCACGTTCTTT
[37 nt withheld, positions 3909-3945]
ACCCTATCTCGGTCTATTCTTTTGATTTATAAGGGATTTTGCCGATTTCGGCCTATTGGTTAAAAAATGA
GCTGATTTAACAAAAATTTAACGCGAATTAATTCTGTGGAATGTGTGTCAGTTAGGGTGTGGAAAGTCCC
CAGGCTCCCCAGCAGGCAGAAGTATGCAAAGCATGCATCTCAATTAGTCAGCAACCAGGTGTGGAAAGTC
CCCAGGCTCCCCAGCAGGCAGAAGTATGCAAAGCATGCATCTCAATTAGTCAGCAACCATAGTCCCGCCC
CTAACTCCGCCCATCCCGCCCCTAACTCCGCCCAGTTCCGCCCATTCTCCGCCCCATGGCTGACTAATTT
TTTTTATTTATGCAGAGGCCGAGGCCGCCTCTGCCTCTGAGCTATTCCAGAAGTAGTGAGGAGGCTTTTT
TGGAGGCCTAGGCTTTTGCAAAAAGCTCCCGGGAGCTTGTATATCCATTTTCGGATCTGATCAAGAGACA
GGATGAGGATCGTTTCGCATGATTGAACAAGATGGATTGCACGCAGGTTCTCCGGCCGCTTGGGTGGAGA
GGCTATTCGGCTATGACTGGGCACAACAGACAATCGGCTGCTCTGATGCCGCCGTGTTCCGGCTGTCAGC
GCAGGGGCGCCCGGTTCTTTTTGTCAAGACCGACCTGTCCGGTGCCCTGAATGAACTGCAGGACGAGGCA
GCGCGGCTATCGTGGCTGGCCACGACGGGCGTTCCTTGCGCAGCTGTGCTCGACGTTGTCACTGAAGCGG
GAAGGGACTGGCTGCTATTGGGCGAAGTGCCGGGGCAGGATCTCCTGTCATCTCACCTTGCTCCTGCCGA
GAAAGTATCCATCATGGCTGATGCAATGCGGCGGCTGCATACGCTTGATCCGGCTACCTGCCCATTCGAC
CACCAAGCGAAACATCGCATCGAGCGAGCACGTACTCGGATGGAAGCCGGTCTTGTCGATCAGGATGATC
TGGACGAAGAGCATCAGGGGCTCGCGCCAGCCGAACTGTTCGCCAGGCTCAAGGCGCGCATGCCCGACGG
CGAGGATCTCGTCGTGACCCATGGCGATGCCTGCTTGCCGAATATCATGGTGGAAAATGGCCGCTTTTCT
GGATTCATCGACTGTGGCCGGCTGGGTGTGGCGGACCGCTATCAGGACATAGCGTTGGCTACCCGTGATA
TTGCTGAAGAGCTTGGCGGCGAATGGGCTGACCGCTTCCTCGTGCTTTACGGTATCGCCGCTCCCGATTC
GCAGCGCATCGCCTTCTATCGCCTTCTTGACGAGTTCTTCTGAGCGGGACTCTGGGGTTCGAAATGACCG
ACCAAGCGACGCCCAACCTGCCATCACGAGATTTCGATTCCACCGCCGCCTTCTATGAAAGGTTGGGCTT
CGGAATCGTTTTCCGGGACGCCGGCTGGATGATCCTCCAGCGCGGGGATCTCATGCTGGAGTTCTTCGCC
CACCCCAACTTGTTTATTGCAGCTTATAATGGTTACAAATAAAGCAATAGCATCACAAATTTCACAAATA
AAGCATTTTTTTCACTGCATTCTAGTTGTGGTTTGTCCAAACTCATCAATGTATCTTATCATGTCTGTAT
ACCGTCGACCTCTAGCTAGAGCTTGGCGTAATCATGGTCATAGCTGTTTCCTGTGTGAAATTGTTATCCG
CTCACAATTCCACACAACATACGAGCCGGAAGCATAAAGTGTAAAGCCTGGGGTGCCTAATGAGTGAGCT
AACTCACATTAATTGCGTTGCGCTCACTGCCCGCTTTCCAGTCGGGAAACCTGTCGTGCCAGCTGCATTA
ATGAATCGGCCAACGCGCGGGGAGAGGCGGTTTGCGTATTGGGCGCTCTTCCGCTTCCTCGCTCACTGAC
TCGCTGCGCTCGGTCGTTCGGCTGCGGCGAGCGGTATCAGCTCACTCAAAGGCGGTAATACGGTTATCCA
CAGAATCAGGGGATAACGCAGGAAAGAACATGTGAGCAAAAGGCCAGCAAAAGGCCAGGAACCGTAAAAA
GGCCGCGTTGCTGGCGTTTTTCCATAGGCTCCGCCCCCCTGACGAGCATCACAAAAATCGACGCTCAAGT
CAGAGGTGGCGAAACCCGACAGGACTATAAAGATACCAGGCGTTTCCCCCTGGAAGCTCCCTCGTGCGCT
CTCCTGTTCCGACCCTGCCGCTTACCGGATACCTGTCCGCCTTTCTCCCTTCGGGAAGCGTGGCGCTTTC
TCATAGCTCACGCTGTAGGTATCTCAGTTCGGTGTAGGTCGTTCGCTCCAAGCTGGGCTGTGTGCACGAA
CCCCCCGTTCAGCCCGACCGCTGCGCCTTATCCGGTAACTATCGTCTTGAGTCCAACCCGGTAAGACACG
ACTTATCGCCACTGGCAGCAGCCACTGGTAACAGGATTAGCAGAGCGAGGTATGTAGGCGGTGCTACAGA
GTTCTTGAAGTGGTGGCCTAACTACGGCTACACTAGAAGAACAGTATTTGGTATCTGCGCTCTGCTGAAG
CCAGTTACCTTCGGAAAAAGAGTTGGTAGCTCTTGATCCGGCAAACAAACCACCGCTGGTAGCGGTGGTT
TTTTTGTTTGCAAGCAGCAGATTACGCGCAGAAAAAAAGGATCTCAAGAAGATCCTTTGATCTTTTCTAC
GGGGTCTGACGCTCAGTGGAACGAAAACTCACGTTAAGGGATTTTGGTCATGAGATTATCAAAAAGGATC
TTCACCTAGATCCTTTTAAATTAAAAATGAAGTTTTAAATCAATCTAAAGTATATATGAGTAAACTTGGT
CTGACAGTTACCAATGCTTAATCAGTGAGGCACCTATCTCAGCGATCTGTCTATTTCGTTCATCCATAGT
TGCCTGACTCCCCGTCGTGTAGATAACTACGATACGGGAGGGCTTACCATCTGGCCCCAGTGCTGCAATG
ATACCGCGAGACCCACGCTCACCGGCTCCAGATTTATCAGCAATAAACCAGCCAGCCGGAAGGGCCGAGC
GCAGAAGTGGTCCTGCAACTTTATCCGCCTCCATCCAGTCTATTAATTGTTGCCGGGAAGCTAGAGTAAG
TAGTTCGCCAGTTAATAGTTTGCGCAACGTTGTTGCCATTGCTACAGGCATCGTGGTGTCACGCTCGTCG
TTTGGTATGGCTTCATTCAGCTCCGGTTCCCAACGATCAAGGCGAGTTACATGATCCCCCATGTTGTGCA
AAAAAGCGGTTAGCTCCTTCGGTCCTCCGATCGTTGTCAGAAGTAAGTTGGCCGCAGTGTTATCACTCAT
GGTTATGGCAGCACTGCATAATTCTCTTACTGTCATGCCATCCGTAAGATGCTTTTCTGTGACTGGTGAG
TACTCAACCAAGTCATTCTGAGAATAGTGTATGCGGCGACCGAGTTGCTCTTGCCCGGCGTCAATACGGG
ATAATACCGCGCCACATAGCAGAACTTTAAAAGTGCTCATCATTGGAAAACGTTCTTCGGGGCGAAAACT
CTCAAGGATCTTACCGCTGTTGAGATCCAGTTCGATGTAACCCACTCGTGCACCCAACTGATCTTCAGCA
TCTTTTACTTTCACCAGCGTTTCTGGGTGAGCAAAAACAGGAAGGCAAAATGCCGCAAAAAAGGGAATAA
GGGCGACACGGAAATGTTGAATACTCATACTCTTCCTTTTTCAATATTATTGAAGCATTTATCAGGGTTA
TTGTCTCATGAGCGGATACATATTTGAATGTATTTAGAAAAATAAACAAATAGGGGTTCCGCGCACATTT
CCCCGAAAAGTGCCACCTGACGTCGACGGATCGGGAGATCTCCCGATCCCCTATGGTGCACTCTCAGTAC
AATCTGCTCTGATGCCGCATAGTTAAGCCAGTATCTGCTCCCTGCTTGTGTGTTGGAGGTCGCTGAGTAG
TGCGCGAGCAAAATTTAAGCTACAACAAGGCAAGGCTTGACCGACAATTG
