>Addgene plasmid #145154 | pcDNA3-sACE2(WT)-Fc(IgA1) | addgene partial sequence | sequence record 288274 | BGH-rev 5'-TAGAAGGCACAGTCGAGG-3'
CTAGACTCGAGTTATCAGTAACATGTACCATCCACTTCGGCCATTACCACACTGACGTTGACGTGCGTGG
GCTTCCCAGCAAGCCTATCTATAGTTTTCTGGGTAAATGCAAGTGGCAGGGCCTCATGTCCAACCATACA
GGAAAAGGTGTCACCCTTCTTCCAGTCCTCAGCTGCTACGCGCAAGATACTTGTAACCGCAAATGTTGTG
GTGCCTTGAGACGGTTCCTGTCTAGAGGCCCAGGTCAAGTATTTCTCCCTAGGAAGTTCCTGTGAGCCCT
GCAACCATCGAACGAGCACATCCTTAGGAGAGAACCCTCGTGCAAGGCAAGTGAGGGTAACGAGCTCATT
AAGTGCCAATTCCTCGCTCGGCGGAGGCAACAAGTGAACTTCTGGCCGAAAAGTATTTCCGCTCTTGCTA
AGGGTCGCCGTGAGAGGGGTTTTGCTTTCTGGATAAGCCGCCGTGCAGGTAAAAGTTTTCCCATGATTCC
ACGGTTCCGCGCATCCAGGCAGGACAGAACTAACTGAATAGCACCCACACAGGTCCCTTTCAGGTGGCCC
CTGTACGGCGCTTTTTCCTGAACTAGGCGTCCATGTGAACGTGACGCCGGATGCGTCTCTAAGGCCAGTC
AGTGTGCAGGTGAGATTGGCCTCGCTTCCCAGCAACAAATCTTCAAGAGCTGGGCGATGGAGACTAAGTC
TTGGATGGCAAGATCCTCCACCGGATCCGTCTGCATATGGACTCCAGTCGGTACTCCATCCCACAAAAGA
ATTCTTGTTCTGGTCTTTCAGCCAGGTAAAT
