>Addgene plasmid #145154 | pcDNA3-sACE2(WT)-Fc(IgA1) | addgene partial sequence | sequence record 291741 | T7 5'-TAATACGACTCACTATAGGG-3'
GCTCTTCCTGGCTCCTTCTCAGCCTTGTTGCTGTAACTGCTGCTCAGTCCACCATTGAGGAACAGGCCAA
GACATTTTTGGACAAGTTTAACCACGAAGCCGAAGACCTGTTCTATCAAAGTTCACTTGCTTCTTGGAAT
TATAACACCAATATTACTGAAGAGAATGTCCAAAACATGAATAATGCTGGGGACAAATGGTCTGCCTTTT
TAAAGGAACAGTCCACACTTGCCCAAATGTATCCACTACAAGAAATTCAGAATCTCACAGTCAAGCTTCA
GCTGCAGGCTCTTCAGCAAAATGGGTCTTCAGTGCTCTCAGAAGACAAGAGCAAACGGTTGAACACAATT
CTAAATACAATGAGCACCATCTACAGTACTGGAAAAGTTTGTAACCCAGATAATCCACAAGAATGCTTAT
TACTTGAACCAGGTTTGAATGAAATAATGGCAAACAGTTTAGACTACAATGAGAGGCTCTGGGCTTGGGA
AAGCTGGAGATCTGAGGTCGGCAAGCAGCTGAGGCCATTATATGAAGAGTATGTGGTCTTGAAAAATGAG
ATGGCAAGAGCAAATCATTATGAGGACTATGGGGATTATTGGAGAGGAGACTATGAAGTAAATGGGGTAG
ATGGCTATGACTACAGCCGCGGCCAGTTGATTGAAGATGTGGAACATACCTTTGAAGAGATTAAACCATT
ATATGAACATCTTCATGCCTATGTGAGGGCAAAGTTGATGAATGCCTATCCTTCCTATATCAGTCCAATT
GGATGCCTCCCTGCTCATTTGCTTGGTGATAT
